Addgene plasmid #172145: pJH77
Purpose: Accessory Plasmid for PACE of pylBCD variants
Depositing lab: Matthew Bennett. Depositing organization: Rice University. Publication: Improved pyrrolysine biosynthesis through phage assisted non-continuous directed evolution of the complete pathway. Ho JML, Miller CA, Smith KA, Mattia JR, Bennett MR. Nat Commun. 2021 Jun 24;12(1):3914. doi: 10.1038/s41467-021-24183-9. PubMed 34168131.
Backbone
  Vector backbone: ColE1
  Vector type: Bacterial Expression
Growth in bacteria
  Bacterial resistance: Spectinomycin, 50 μg/mL
  Growth temperature: 37°C
  Growth strain: NEB Stable
  Copy number: High Copy
Gene/Insert
  Gene/Insert name: Ppsp gIII.3TAG, luxAB; Plpp pylS; PproK pylT
  Species: Synthetic
  Mutation: gIII(P29*, P83*, Y184*)
  Cloning method: Gibson Cloning
Terms and licenses: Academic/Nonprofit Terms; Industry Terms: Not Available to Industry
How to cite: pJH77 was a gift from Matthew Bennett (Addgene plasmid # 172145 ; http://n2t.net/addgene:172145 ; RRID:Addgene_172145)
