[The description below was written by a language model from this plasmid's Addgene catalogue record and pLannotate feature annotations shown in this document.]
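Description:
pJH77 is an 8.2 kb bacterial accessory plasmid built for phage-assisted continuous evolution (PACE) of the pyrrolysine biosynthesis genes pylBCD. It replicates in E. coli from a ColE1-type origin. The catalogue lists it as high copy, although the feature table also detects the bom region and the rop gene, a pBR322-style arrangement usually associated with more moderate copy number. Selection is by spectinomycin through the aadA (SmR) aminoglycoside adenylyltransferase gene. Short annotated fragments of CmR, lacI, mbeC and a SET1 tag look like leftovers of construction or spurious matches rather than functional parts.

The payload couples phage propagation to pyrrolysine production. M13 gene III encodes the minor coat protein pIII, which is needed for infectious phage progeny. Here it carries three amber stop codons (P29*, P83*, Y184*) and is placed under the phage shock promoter Ppsp, which responds to phage infection. It is followed by the Photorhabdus luminescens luciferase genes luxA and luxB, which give a luminescent readout of the same transcript. Because the map is circular, luxB sits at the start of the numbering, directly after luxA. A second module supplies the amber suppression machinery: the Methanosarcina barkeri pyrrolysyl-tRNA synthetase pylS under Plpp, and its cognate tRNA pylT under PproK, annotated as a tRNA followed by a terminator. The promoters are named in the catalogue entry but were not annotated in the feature table.

Full-length pIII can be made only if pyrrolysine is available to charge the tRNA and read through all three UAG codons. Selection phage carrying more active pylBCD variants should therefore produce more infectious progeny in host cells harbouring this plasmid, and the three stop codons presumably make this a stringent selection.
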