Features (pLannotate 1.2.2; 16 found; start..end, strand, type, name):
     15..995     +  CDS            LuxB: LuxB luciferase subunit; luxB; from the Photorhabdus luminescens bioluminescence operon
   1225..2481    +  CDS            pylS: PYLS_METBA - Experimental evidence at protein level: Swiss-Prot protein existence level 1. Catalyzes the attachment of pyrrolysine to tRNA(Pyl). Pyrrolysine is a lysine derivative encoded by the termination codon UAG. From Methanosarcina barkeri.
   2489..2506    +  CDS            SET1 (fragment): solubility-enhancement tag derived from T7 phage gene 10B
   2597..2637    +  CDS            lacI (fragment): lac repressor; lacI; The lac repressor binds to the lac operator to inhibit transcription in E. coli. This inhibition can be relieved by adding lactose or isopropyl-β-D-thiogalactopyranoside (IPTG).
   2863..2931    +  ncRNA          tRNA: Accession: RF00005 - tRNA
   2954..2983    +  terminator     bacterial terminator (fragment): putative bacterial transcription terminator
   3069..3128    -  CDS            CmR (fragment): chloramphenicol acetyltransferase; cat; confers resistance to chloramphenicol
   3273..4064    -  CDS            SmR: aminoglycoside adenylyltransferase (Murphy, 1985); aadA; confers resistance to spectinomycin and streptomycin
   4065..4150    -  promoter       AmpR promoter (fragment): bla
   4197..4785    +  rep_origin     ori: high-copy-number ColE1/pMB1/pBR322/pUC origin of replication
   4971..5111    -  misc_feature   bom: basis of mobility region from pBR322
   5213..5404    -  CDS            rop: Rop protein, which maintains plasmids at low copy number; rop
   5445..5501    +  CDS            mbeC (fragment): MBEC_ECOLX - Experimental evidence at protein level: Swiss-Prot protein existence level 1. Required for efficient mobilization of ColE1 plasmid and is thus essential to promote the specific transfer of the plasmid during conjugation. Probably functions by inducing DNA bending, helping the MbeA relaxase to melt the DNA around the nic site and cleave the phosphodiester bond. Binds specifically double-stranded DNA (dsDNA) containing the ColE1 oriT but does not recognize the inverted repeat (IR). From Escherichia coli.
   5516..5560    +  terminator     rrnB T1 terminator: transcription terminator T1 from the E. coli rrnB gene
   5780..7053    +  CDS            M13 gene III (fragment) (sequence partly withheld): pIII; III; minor coat protein
   7053..8132    +  CDS            luxA (sequence partly withheld): LUXA1_PHOLU - Experimental evidence at protein level: Swiss-Prot protein existence level 1. Light-emitting reaction in luminous bacteria. From Photorhabdus luminescens (Xenorhabdus luminescens).
>Addgene plasmid #172145 | pJH77 | addgene full sequence | sequence record 338575 | Addgene NGS Result
GCGGTGGCGGTAGCAAATTTGGATTGTTCTTCCTTAACTTCATCAATTCAACAACTGTTCAAGAACAGAG
TATAGTTCGCATGCAGGAAATAACGGAGTATGTTGATAAGTTGAATTTTGAACATATTTTAGTGTATGAA
AATCATTTTTCAGATAATGGTGTTGTCGGCGCTCCTCTGACTGTTTCTGGTTTTCTGCTCGGTTTAACAG
AGAAAATTAAAATTGGTTCATTAAATCACATCATTACAACTCATCATCCTGTCCGCATAGCGGAGGAAGC
TTGCTTATTGGATCAGTTAAGTGAAGGGAGATTTATTTTAGGGTTTAGTGATTGCGAAAAAAAAGATGAA
ATGCATTTTTTTAATCGCCCGGTTGAATATCAACAGCAACTATTTGAAGAGTGTTATGAAATCATTAACG
ATGCTTTAACAACAGGCTATTGTAATCCAGATAACGATTTTTATAGCTTCCCTAAAATATCTGTAAATCC
CCATGCTTATACGCCAGGCGGACCTCGGAAATATGTAACAGCAACCAGTCATCATATTGTTGAGTGGGCG
GCCAAAAAAGGTATTCCTCTCATCTTTAAGTGGGATGATTCTAATGATGTTAGATATGAATATGCTGAAA
GATATAAAGCCGTTGCGGATAAATATGACGTTGACCTATCAGAGATAGACCATCAGTTAATGATATTAGT
TAACTATAACGAAGATAGTAATAAAGCTAAACAAGAGACGCGTGCATTTATTAGTGATTATGTTCTTGAA
ATGCACCCTAATGAAAATTTCGAAAATAAACTTGAAGAAATAATTGCAGAAAACGCTGTCGGAAATTATA
CGGAGTGTATAACTGCGGCTAAGTTGGCAATTGAAAAGTGTGGTGCGAAAAGTGTATTGCTGTCCTTTGA
ACCAATGAATGATTTGATGAGCCAAAAAAATGTAATCAATATTGTTGATGATAATATTAAGAAGTACCAC
ACGGAATATACCTAAACGGAGCCAATGTACGCAAAAAACCCCGCTTCAGCGGGGTTTTTTCGCCAAAAAA
AACCCCGCCCTGTCAGGGGCGGGGTTTTTTTTTAGGGCCCTACGTTCGATGCTTCTTTGAGCGAACGATC
AAAAATAAGTGCCTTCCCATCAAAAAAATATTCTCAACATAAAAAACTTTGTGTAATACTTGTAACGCTA
CATGGAGATTAACTCAATCTAGAGGGTAACTAGTATGGATAAGAAGCCGCTGGATGTTCTGATCTCTGCG
ACCGGTCTGTGGATGTCCCGTACCGGCACGCTGCACAAGATCAAGCACTATGAGGTTTCTCGTTCTAAAA
TCTACATCGAAATGGCGTGTGGTGACCATCTGGTTGTGAACAACTCTCGTTCTTGTCGTACCGCACGTGC
ATTCCGTCATCATAAATACCGTAAAACCTGCAAACGTTGTCGTGTTTCTGACGAAGATATCAACAACTTC
CTGACCCGTTCTACCGAAGGCAAAACCTCTGTTAAAGTTAAAGTTGTTTCTGCGCCGAAAGTGAAAAAAG
CGATGCCGAAATCTGTTTCTCGTGCGCCGAAACCGCTGGAAAATCCGGTTTCTGCGAAAGCGTCTACCGA
CACCTCTCGTTCTGTTCCGTCTCCGGCGAAATCTACCCCGAACTCTCCGGTTCCGACCTCTGCAAGTGCC
CCCGCACTTACGAAGAGCCAGACTGACAGGCTTGAAGTCCTGTTAAACCCAAAAGATGAGATTTCCCTGA
ATTCCGGCAAGCCTTTCAGGGAGCTTGAGTCCGAATTGCTCTCTCGCAGAAAAAAAGACCTGCAGCAGAT
CTACGCGGAAGAAAGGGAGAATTATCTGGGGAAACTCGAGCGTGAAATTACCAGGTTCTTTGTGGACAGG
GGTTTTCTGGAAATAAAATCCCCGATCCTGATCCCTCTTGAGTATATCGAAAGGATGGGCATTGATAATG
ATACCGAACTTTCAAAACAGATCTTCAGGGTTGACAAGAACTTCTGCCTGAGACCCATGCTTGCTCCAAA
CCTTTACAACTACCTGCGCAAGCTTGACAGGGCCCTGCCTGATCCAATAAAAATTTTTGAAATAGGCCCA
TGCTACAGAAAAGAGTCCGACGGCAAAGAACACCTCGAAGAGTTTACCATGCTGAACTTCTGCCAGATGG
GATCGGGATGCACACGGGAAAATCTTGAAAGCATAATTACGGACTTCCTGAACCACCTGGGAATTGATTT
CAAGATCGTAGGCGATTCCTGCATGGTCTATGGGGATACCCTTGATGTAATGCACGGAGACCTGGAACTT
TCCTCTGCAGTAGTCGGACCCATACCGCTTGACCGGGAATGGGGTATTGATAAACCCTGGATAGGGGCAG
GTTTCGGGCTCGAACGCCTTCTAAAGGTTAAACACGACTTTAAAAATATCAAGAGAGCTGCAAGGTCCGA
GTCTTACTATAACGGGATTTCTACCAACCTGTAACCTAGGCTGCTGCCACCGCTGAGATCTATGGCCCGC
GCCCACAGGAAGGAGCTACCGGCAGCGGTGCGGACTGTTGTAACTCATAATAAGAAATGAGGCCGCTCAT
GGCGTTCTGTTGCCCGTCTCGCTGGTGAAAAGAAAAACCACCCTGGCTAACTAAGCGGCCTGCTGACTTT
CTCGCCGATCAAATGACTGTCCGTGTGCTTCTCAAATGCCTGAGGCCAGTTTGCTCAGGCTCTCCCCGTG
GAGGTAATAATTGACGATATGATCAGTGCACGGCTAACTAAGCGGCCTGCTGACTTTCTCGCCGATCAAA
AGGCATTTTGCTATTAAGGGATTGACGAGGGCGTATCTGCGCAGTAAGATGCGCCCCGCATTCGGAAACC
TGATCATGTAGATCGAATGGACTCTAAATCCGTTCAGCCGGGTTAGATTCCCGGGGTTTCCGCCAGGATC
CGTCGACCTGCAGATCCTTAGCGAAAGCTAAGGATTTTTTTTAAGCTTCTGCCATTCATCCGCTTATTAT
CACTTATTCAGGCGTAGCAACCAGGCGTTTAAGGGCACCAATAACTGCCTTAAAAAAATTACGCCCCGCC
CTGCCACTCATCGCAGTACTGTTGTAATTCATTAAGCATTCTGCCGACGTTCATCGGATCCCGGGCCCGT
CGACTGCAGAGGCCTGCATGCAAGCTTGGCGTAATCATGATGGACTTAATTAACGGCACTCCTCAGCAAA
TATAATGACCCTCTTGATAACCCAAGAGGGCATTTTTTAATGCCCATGGCGTTTATTTGCCGACTACCTT
GGTGATCTCGCCTTTCACGTAGTGGACAAATTCTTCCAACTGATCTGCGCGCGAGGCCAAGCGATCTTCT
TCTTGTCCAAGATAAGCCTGTCTAGCTTCAAGTATGACGGGCTGATACTGGGCCGGCAGGCGCTCCATTG
CCCAGTCGGCAGCGACATCCTTCGGCGCGATTTTGCCGGTTACTGCGCTGTACCAAATGCGGGACAACGT
AAGCACTACATTTCGCTCATCGCCAGCCCAGTCGGGCGGCGAGTTCCATAGCGTTAAGGTTTCATTTAGC
GCCTCAAATAGATCCTGTTCAGGAACCGGATCAAAGAGTTCCTCCGCCGCTGGACCTACCAAGGCAACGC
TATGTTCTCTTGCTTTTGTCAGCAAGATAGCCAGATCAATGTCGATCGTGGCTGGCTCGAAGATACCTGC
AAGAATGTCATTGCGCTGCCATTCTCCAAATTGCAGTTCGCGCTTAGCTGGATAACGCCACGGAATGATG
TCGTCGTGCACAACAATGGTGACTTCTACAGCGCGGAGAATCTCGCTCTCTCCAGGGGAAGCCGAAGTTT
CCAAAAGGTCGTTGATCAAAGCTCGCCGCGTTGTTTCATCAAGCCTTACGGTCACCGTAACCAGCAAATC
AATATCACTGTGTGGCTTCAGGCCGCCATCCACTGCGGAGCCGTACAAATGTACGGCCAGCAACGTCGGT
TCGAGATGGCGCTCGATGACGCCAACTACCTCTGATAGTTGAGTCGATACTTCGGCGATCACCGCTTCCC
TCATACTCTTCCTTTTTCAATATTATTGAAGCATTTATCAGGGTTATTGTTTCATGAGCGTATACATATT
TGAATGTATTTAGAAAAATATTAATTGCGTTGCGCTCACTGCCCGCTTTCCAGGCCAAATAGGCCGTTGA
GATCCTTTTTTTCTGCGCGTAATCTGCTGCTTGCAAACAAAAAAACCACCGCTACCAGCGGTGGTTTGTT
TGCCGGATCAAGAGCTACCACCTCTTTTTCCGAAGGTAACTGGCTTCAGCAGAGCGCAGATACCAAATAC
TGTCCTTCTAGTGTAGCCGTAGTTAGGCCACCACTTCAAGAACTCTGTAGCACCGCCTACATACCTCGCT
CTGCTAATCCTGTTACCAGTGGCTGCTGCCAGTGGCGATAAGTCGTGTCTTACCGGGTTGGACTCAAGAC
GATAGTTACCGGATAAGGCGCAGCGGTCGGGCTGAACGGGGGGTTCGTGCACACAGCCCAGCTTGGAGCG
AACGACCTACACCGAACTGAGATACCTACAGCGTGAGCTATGAGAAAGCGCCACGCTTCCCGAAGGGAGA
AAGGCGGACAGGTATCCGGTAAGCGGCAGGGTCGGAACAGGAGAGCGCACGAGGGAGCTTCCAGGGGGAA
ACGCCTGGTATCTTTATAGTCCTGTCGGGTTTCGCCACCTCTGACTTGAGCGTCGATTTTTGTGATGCTC
GTCAGGGGGGCGGAGCCTATGGAAAAACGCCAGCAACGCGGCCTTTTTACGGTTCCTGGCCTTTTGCTGG
CCTTTTGCTCACATGTTCTTTCCTGCGTTATCCCCTGATTCTGTGGATAACCGTATTACCGCCTTTGAGT
GAGCTGATACCGCTCGCCGCAGCCGAACGACCGAGCGCAGCGAGTCAGTGAGCGAGGAAGCGGAAGAGCG
CCTGATGCGGTATTTTCTCCTTACGCATCTGTGCGGTATTTCACACCGCATATGGTGCACTCTCAGTACA
ATCTGCTCTGATGCCGCATAGTTAAGCCAGTATACACTCCGCTATCGCTACGTGACTGGGTCATGGCTGC
GCCCCGACACCCGCCAACACCCGCTGACGCGCCCTGACGGGCTTGTCTGCTCCCGGCATCCGCTTACAGA
CAAGCTGTGACCGTCTCCGGGAGCTGCATGTGTCAGAGGTTTTCACCGTCATCACCGAAACGCGCGAGGC
AGCTGCGGTAAAGCTCATCAGCGTGGTCGTGAAGCGATTCACAGATGTCTGCCTGTTCATCCGCGTCCAG
CTCGTTGAGTTTCTCCAGAAGCGTTAATGTCTGGCTTCTGATAAAGCGGGCCATGTTAAGGGCGGTTTTT
TCCTGTTTGGTCACTGATGCCTCCGTGTAAGGGGGATTTCTGTTCATGGGGGTAATGATACCGATGAAAC
GAGAGAGGATGCTCACGATACGGGTTACTGATGATGAACAAAGAGGACATCCGGTCAAATAAAACGAAAG
GCTCAGTCGAAAGACTGGGCCTTTCGTTTTGCTGAGGAGACTTAGGGACCCTGATGAAATTCGCCACTTG
TTAGTGTAATTCGCTAACTCATCCTGGCATGTTGCTGTTGATTCTTCAATCAGATCTTTATAAATCAAAA
AGATAAAAAATTGGCACGCAAATTGTATTAACAGTTCAGCAGGACAATCCTGAACGCAGAAATCAAGAGG
ACAACATTACCTGCAGGTGCAGTAAGGAGGAAAAAAAAA
[83 nt withheld, positions 5780-5862]
TAG
[98 nt withheld, positions 5866-5963]
A
[60 nt withheld, positions 5965-6024]
TAG
[242 nt withheld, positions 6028-6269]
G
[59 nt withheld, positions 6271-6329]
G
[116 nt withheld, positions 6331-6446]
CCAATCGTCTGACCTGCCTCAACCTCCTGTC
[82 nt withheld, positions 6478-6559]
GCTCTGAGGGA
[161 nt withheld, positions 6571-6731]
T
[41 nt withheld, positions 6733-6773]
T
[62 nt withheld, positions 6775-6836]
A
[35 nt withheld, positions 6838-6872]
CCTCCCTCAATCGGTTGAATGTCGCCCTTTTGTCTTTGGCGCTGGTAAACCTTACGAGTTCAGTATCGAC
TGCGATAAGATCAACCTGTTCCGC
[50 nt withheld, positions 6967-7016]
T
[37 nt withheld, positions 7018-7054]
GAAATTTGGAAACTTTTTGCTTACATACCAACCTCCCCAATTTTCCCAAACAGAGGTAATGAAACGTTTG
GTTAAATTAGGTCGCATCTCTGAGGAGTGTGGTTTTGATACCGTATGGTTACTGGAGCATCATTTCACGG
AGTTTGGTTTGCTTGGTAACCCTTATGTCGCTGCTGCATATTTACTTGGCGCGACTAAAAAATTGAATGT
AGGAACTGCCGCTATTGTTCTTCCCACAGCCCATCCAGTACGCCAACTTGAAGATGTGAATTTATTGGAT
CAAATGTCAAAAGGACGATTTCGGTTTGGTATTTGCCGAGGGCTTTACAACAAGGACTTTCGCGTATTCG
GCACAGATATGAATAACAGTCGCGCCTTAGCGGAATGCTGGTACGGGCTGATAAAGAATGGCATGACAGA
GGGATATATGGAAGCTGATAATGAACATATCAAGTTCCATAAGGTAAAAGTAAACCCCGCGGCGTATAGC
AGAGGTGGCGCACCGGTTTATGTGGTGGCTGAATCAGCTTCGACGACTGAGTGGGCTGCTCAATTTGGCC
TACCGATGATATTAAGTTGGATTATAAATACTAACGAAAAGAAAGCACAACTTGAGCTTTATAATGAAGT
GGCTCAAGAATATGGGCACGATATTCATAATATCGACCATTGCTTATCATATATAACATCTGTAGATCAT
GACTCAATTAAAGCGAAAGAGATTTGCCGGAAATTTCTGGGGCATTGGTATGATTCTTATGTGAATGCTA
CGACTATTTTTGATGATTCAGACCAAACAAGAGGTTATGATTTCAATAAAGGGCAGTGGCGTGACTTTGT
ATTAAAAGGACATAAAGATACTAATCGCCGTATTGATTACAGTTACGAAATCAATCCCGTGGGAACGCCG
CAGGAATGTATTGACATAATTCAAAAAGACATTGATGCTACAGGAATATCAAATATTTGTTGTGGATTTG
AAGCTAATGGAACAGTAGACGAAATTATTGCTTCCATGAAGCTCTTCCAGTCTGATGTCATGCCATTTCT
TAAAGAAAAACAACGTTCGCTATTATATTATGGCGGTGGCGGTAGCGGCGGTGGCGGTAGCGGCGGTGGC
GGTAGCG
